>Addgene plasmid #184965 | pSCL.028 | addgene full sequence | sequence record 376534 | Addgene NGS Result
TTTTCTTTAATTTCTTTTTTTACTTTCTATTTTTAATTTATATATTTATATTAAAAAATTTAAATTATAA
TTATTTTTATAGCACGTGATGAAAAGGACCCAGGTGGCACTTTTCGGGGAAATGTGCGCGGAACCCCTAT
TTGTTTATTTTTCTAAATACATTCAAATATGTATCCGCTCATGAGACAATAACCCTGATAAATGCTTCAA
TAATATTGAAAAAGGAAGAGTATGAGTATTCAACATTTCCGTGTCGCCCTTATTCCCTTTTTTGCGGCAT
TTTGCCTTCCTGTTTTTGCTCACCCAGAAACGCTGGTGAAAGTAAAAGATGCTGAAGATCAGTTGGGTGC
ACGAGTGGGTTACATCGAACTGGATCTCAACAGCGGTAAGATCCTTGAGAGTTTTCGCCCCGAAGAACGT
TTTCCAATGATGAGCACTTTTAAAGTTCTGCTATGTGGCGCGGTATTATCCCGTATTGACGCCGGGCAAG
AGCAACTCGGTCGCCGCATACACTATTCTCAGAATGACTTGGTTGAGTACTCACCAGTCACAGAAAAGCA
TCTTACGGATGGCATGACAGTAAGAGAATTATGCAGTGCTGCCATAACCATGAGTGATAACACTGCGGCC
AACTTACTTCTGACAACGATCGGAGGACCGAAGGAGCTAACCGCTTTTTTGCACAACATGGGGGATCATG
TAACTCGCCTTGATCGTTGGGAACCGGAGCTGAATGAAGCCATACCAAACGACGAGCGTGACACCACGAT
GCCTGTAGCAATGGCAACAACGTTGCGCAAACTATTAACTGGCGAACTACTTACTCTAGCTTCCCGGCAA
CAATTAATAGACTGGATGGAGGCGGATAAAGTTGCAGGACCACTTCTGCGCTCGGCCCTTCCGGCTGGCT
GGTTTATTGCTGATAAATCTGGAGCCGGTGAGCGTGGGTCTCGCGGTATCATTGCAGCACTGGGGCCAGA
TGGTAAGCCCTCCCGTATCGTAGTTATCTACACGACGGGGAGTCAGGCAACTATGGATGAACGAAATAGA
CAGATCGCTGAGATAGGTGCCTCACTGATTAAGCATTGGTAACTGTCAGACCAAGTTTACTCATATATAC
TTTAGATTGATTTAAAACTTCATTTTTAATTTAAAAGGATCTAGGTGAAGATCCTTTTTGATAATCTCAT
GACCAAAATCCCTTAACGTGAGTTTTCGTTCCACTGAGCGTCAGACCCCGTAGAAAAGATCAAAGGATCT
TCTTGAGATCCTTTTTTTCTGCGCGTAATCTGCTGCTTGCAAACAAAAAAACCACCGCTACCAGCGGTGG
TTTGTTTGCCGGATCAAGAGCTACCAACTCTTTTTCCGAAGGTAACTGGCTTCAGCAGAGCGCAGATACC
AAATACTGTTCTTCTAGTGTAGCCGTAGTTAGGCCACCACTTCAAGAACTCTGTAGCACCGCCTACATAC
CTCGCTCTGCTAATCCTGTTACCAGTGGCTGCTGCCAGTGGCGATAAGTCGTGTCTTACCGGGTTGGACT
CAAGACGATAGTTACCGGATAAGGCGCAGCGGTCGGGCTGAACGGGGGGTTCGTGCACACAGCCCAGCTT
GGAGCGAACGACCTACACCGAACTGAGATACCTACAGCGTGAGCTATGAGAAAGCGCCACGCTTCCCGAA
GGGAGAAAGGCGGACAGGTATCCGGTAAGCGGCAGGGTCGGAACAGGAGAGCGCACGAGGGAGCTTCCAG
GGGGAAACGCCTGGTATCTTTATAGTCCTGTCGGGTTTCGCCACCTCTGACTTGAGCGTCGATTTTTGTG
ATGCTCGTCAGGGGGGCGGAGCCTATGGAAAAAGGCCAGCAACGCGGCCTTTTTACGGTTCCTGGCCTTT
TGCTGGCCTTTTGCTGGCCTTTTGCTCAAGTAGAGGGGGTAATTTTTCCCCTTTATTTTGTTCATACATT
CTTAAATTGCTTTGCCTCTCCTTTTGGAAAGCTATACTTCGGAGCACTGTTGAGCGAAGGCTCATTAGAT
ATATTTTCTGTCATTTTCCTTAACCCAAAAATAAGGGAAAGGGTCCAAAAAGCGCTCGGACAACTGTTGA
CCGTGATCCGAAGGACTGGCTATACAGTGTTCACAAAATAGCCAAGCTGAAAATAATGTGTAGCTATGTT
CAGTTAGTTTGGCTAGCAAAGATATAAAAGCAGGTCGGAAATATTTATGGGCATTATTATGCAGAGCATC
AACATGATAAAAAAAAACAGTTGAATATTCCCTCAAAACGCCACATGAAATCTGCAGAGTATCTGAATAC
GTTCCGCCTTAGGAATTTGGGCCTCCCCGTGATGAACAATCTCCACGATATGAGCAAGGCGACTCGAATA
TCCGTGGAAACGCTGAGACTGCTCATCTATACAGCAGACTTTCGGTACAGGATCTACACGGTCGAAAAGA
AGGGGCCTGAGAAACGCATGCGAACAATTTATCAACCTAGCCGAGAGCTCAAGGCGTTGCAGGGCTGGGT
TCTTCGAAACATCCTTGACAAACTCTCATCATCACCCTTTAGTATTGGGTTTGAAAAGCACCAAAGCATC
CTTAACAACGCGACGCCACACATAGGTGCCAATTTCATATTGAACATCGACTTGGAGGATTTTTTTCCGA
GCCTCACAGCCAATAAAGTGTTCGGTGTTTTTCACAGTCTTGGGTACAATCGCCTTATTAGTTCCGTTCT
TACCAAGATTTGTTGTTACAAGAATCTCTTGCCCCAGGGAGCACCCAGCAGTCCGAAATTGGCGAATTTG
ATTTGTTCCAAGCTCGATTATCGAATACAAGGGTACGCGGGCAGCCGGGGACTCATCTATACCCGCTACG
CAGACGATCTTACGCTGTCTGCCCAATCAATGAAGAAGGTCGTAAAGGCGCGGGATTTCTTGTTTTCTAT
CATCCCGTCCGAGGGCTTGGTAATTAATTCCAAAAAGACTTGTATCTCAGGACCACGATCTCAGCGAAAA
GTGACAGGACTCGTCATTTCTCAAGAAAAAGTCGGTATAGGGAGAGAGAAGTATAAGGAAATCCGCGCGA
AGATCCACCACATATTCTGTGGCAAGAGCAGCGAGATAGAACACGTCCGAGGCTGGTTGTCCTTCATACT
GAGCGTGGACTCAAAAAGCCACCGCCGGTTGATCACCTATATTTCAAAACTGGAAAAGAAATATGGAAAG
AACCCACTCAACAAAGCTAAAACATAGACCGGTTAGCGTGAAATGTCTTTGGATTTGGGAATCTTATAAG
TTCTGTATGAGACCACCATTTAACTATGATAAGATTCCGTATGCGCACCCTTAGCGAGAGGTTTATCATT
AAGGTCAACCTCTGGATGTTGTTTCGGCATCCTGCATTGAATCTGAGTTACTGTCTGTTTTCCTTGTTGG
AACGGAGAGCATCGCCTGATGCTCTCCGAGCCAACCAGGAAACCCGTTATTTCTGACGTAAGGGTGCGCA
TACGGAATCTTATCAACCGGTTAGTAATGAGTTTAAACAAAGAAAGTGGAATATTCATTCATATCATATT
TTTTCTATTAACTGCCTGGTTTCTTTTAAATTTTTTATTGGTTGTCGACTTGAACGGAGTGACAATATAT
ATATATATATTTAATAATGACATCATTATCTGTAAATCTGATTCTTAATGCTATTCTAGTTATGTAAGAG
TGGTCCTTTCCATAAAAAAAAAAAAAAGAAAAAAGAATTTTAGGAATACAATGCAGCTTGTAAGTAAAAT
CTGGAATATTCATATCGCCACAACTTCTTATGCTTATAAAAGCACTAATGCCTGAATTTATGTTGAAAAT
ATGTGTCACAAATAAAGAAACTGTGACATCTGACACATTTCCACGTACCCAATTCGCCCTATAGTGAGTC
GTATTACGCGCGCTCACTGGCCGTCGTTTTACAACGTCGTGACTGGGAAAACCCTGGCGTTACCCAACTT
AATCGCCTTGCAGCACATCCCCCTTTCGCCAGCTGGCGTAATAGCGAAGAGGCCCGCACCGATCGCCCTT
CCCAACAGTTGCGCAGCCTGAATGGCGAATGG
[124 nt withheld, positions 4093-4216]
C
[91 nt withheld, positions 4218-4308]
A
[49 nt withheld, positions 4310-4358]
CCTTTGACGTTGGAGTCCACGTTCTTT
[37 nt withheld, positions 4386-4422]
ACCCTATCTCGGTCTATTCTTTTGATTTATAAGGGATTTTGCCGATTTCGGCCTATTGGTTAAAAAATGA
GCTGATTTAACAAAAATTTAACGCGAATTTTAACAAAATATTAACGCTTACAATTTCCTGATGCGGTATT
TTCTCCTTACGCATCTGTGCGGTATTTCACACCGCATAGGGTAATAACTGATATAATTAAATTGAAGCTC
TAATTTGTGAGTTTAGTATACATGCATTTACTTATAATACAGTTTTTTAGTTTTGCTGGCCGCATCTTCT
CAAATATGCTTCCCAGCCTGCTTTTCTGTAACGTTCACCCTCTACCTTAGCATCCCTTCCCTTTGCAAAT
AGTCCTCTTCCAACAATAATAATGTCAGATCCTGTAGAGACCACATCATCCACGGTTCTATACTGTTGAC
CCAATGCGTCTCCCTTGTCATCTAAACCCACACCGGGTGTCATAATCAACCAATCGTAACCTTCATCTCT
TCCACCCATGTCTCTTTGAGCAATAAAGCCGATAACAAAATCTTTGTCGCTCTTCGCAATGTCAACAGTA
CCCTTAGTATATTCTCCAGTAGATAGGGAGCCCTTGCATGACAATTCTGCTAACATCAAAAGGCCTCTAG
GTTCCTTTGTTACTTCTTCTGCCGCCTGCTTCAAACCGCTAACAATACCTGGGCCCACCACACCGTGTGC
ATTCGTAATGTCTGCCCATTCTGCTATTCTGTATACACCCGCAGAGTACTGCAATTTGACTGTATTACCA
ATGTCAGCAAATTTTCTGTCTTCGAAGAGTAAAAAATTGTACTTGGCGGATAATGCCTTTAGCGGCTTAA
CTGTGCCCTCCATGGAAAAATCAGTCAAGATATCCACATGTGTTTTTAGTAAACAAATTTTGGGACCTAA
TGCTTCAACTAACTCCAGTAATTCCTTGGTGGTACGAACATCCAATGAAGCACACAAGTTTGTTTGCTTT
TCGTGCATGATATTAAATAGCTTGGCAGCAACAGGACTAGGATGAGTAGCAGCACGTTCCTTATATGTAG
CTTTCGACATGATTTATCTTCGTTTCCTGCAGGTTTTTGTTCTGTGCAGTTGGGTTAAGAATACTGGGCA
ATTTCATGTTTCTTCAACACTACATATGCGTATATATACCAATCTAAGTCTGTGCTCCTTCCTTCGTTCT
TCCTTCTGTTCGGAGATTACCGAATCAAAAAAATTTCAAGGAAACCGAAATCAAAAAAAAGAATAAAAAA
AAAATGATGAATTGAAAAGGTGGTATGGTGCACTCTCAGTACAATCTGCTCTGATGCCGCATAGTTAAGC
CAGCCCCGACACCCGCCAACACCCGCTGACGCGCCCTGACGGGCTTGTCTGCTCCCGGCATCCGCTTACA
GACAAGCTGTGACCGTCTCCGGGAGCTGCATGTGTCAGAGGTTTTCACCGTCATCACCGAAACGCGCGAG
ACGAAAGGGCCTCGTGATACGCCTATTTTTATAGGTTAATGTCATGATAATAATGGTTTCTTAGACGGAT
CGCTTGCCTGTAACTTACACGCGCCTCGTATCTTTTAATGATGGAATAATTTGGGAATTTACTCTGTGTT
TATTTATTTTTATGTTTTGTATTTGGATTTTAGAAAGTAAATAAAGAAGGTAGAAGAGTTACGGAATGAA
GAAAAAAAAATAAACAAAGGTTTAAAAAATTTCAACAAAAAGCGTACTTTACATATATATTTATTAGACA
AGAAAAGCAGATTAAATAGATATACATTCGATTAACGATAAGTAAAATGTAAAATCACAGGATTTTCGTG
TGTGGTCTTCTACACAGACAAGATGAAACAATTCGGCATTAATACCTGAGAGCAGGAAGAGCAAGATAAA
AGGTAGTATTTGTTGGCGATCCCCCTAGAGTCTTTTACATCTTCGGAAAACAAAAACTATT
Features (pLannotate 1.2.2; 15 found; start..end, strand, type, name):
    127..231     +  promoter       AmpR promoter: bla
    232..1092    +  CDS            AmpR: β-lactamase; bla; confers resistance to ampicillin, carbenicillin, and related antibiotics
   1263..1851    +  rep_origin     ori: high-copy-number ColE1/pMB1/pBR322/pUC origin of replication
   2285..3244    +  CDS            RT86_ECOLX: Protein predicted: Swiss-Prot protein existence level 4. Participates in the synthesis of a msDNA (a branched RNA linked by a 2',5'-phosphodiester linkage to a single-stranded DNA) of unknown function. The retron transcript serves as primer and template to the reaction, and codes for the RT. From Escherichia coli.
   3257..3306    +  promoter       H1 promoter (fragment): human H1 RNA promoter
   3633..3652    +  promoter       LEU2 promoter (fragment): S. cerevisiae LEU2
   3908..3926    -  promoter       T7 promoter: promoter for bacteriophage T7 RNA polymerase
   3934..4089    +  CDS            lacZα (fragment): LacZα fragment of β-galactosidase; lacZ fragment
   4093..4521    +  rep_origin     f1 ori (sequence partly withheld): f1 bacteriophage origin of replication; arrow indicates direction of (+) strand synthesis
   4549..4600    -  misc_feature   bom (fragment): basis of mobility region from pBR322
   4679..5482    -  CDS            URA3: orotidine-5'-phosphate decarboxylase, required for uracil biosynthesis; S. cerevisiae URA3; yeast auxotrophic marker, counterselectable with 5-fluoroorotic acid (5-FOA)
   5483..5698    -  promoter       URA3 promoter: S. cerevisiae URA3
   5706..5755    -  misc_feature   bom (fragment): basis of mobility region from pBR322
   5857..5892    -  CDS            rop (fragment): Rop protein, which maintains plasmids at low copy number; rop
   5960..90      -  misc_feature   CEN/ARS (across the origin): S. cerevisiae CEN6 centromere fused to an autonomously replicating sequence
