[The description below was written by a language model from this plasmid's Addgene catalogue record and pLannotate feature annotations shown in this document.]
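Description:
pSCL.028 is a yeast expression plasmid built on the pZS165 backbone that carries the Escherichia coli retron Eco1 (Ec86) system, made to test how lengthening the a1/a2 region of the retron non-coding RNA affects its performance in yeast. It is a shuttle vector. In E. coli it replicates from a high-copy ColE1/pUC-type origin and is selected through the β-lactamase (AmpR) gene with its native promoter. In Saccharomyces cerevisiae it is maintained as a low-copy episome by a CEN6/ARS element and selected by the URA3 auxotrophic marker under its own promoter, which can also be counterselected with 5-FOA. An f1 origin, a lacZα fragment, a T7 promoter and short bom and rop fragments are also annotated. These appear to be remnants of the parental cloning backbone rather than functional parts of the payload.

The insert, assembled by Gibson cloning, comprises a human codon-optimized Eco1 reverse transcriptase, annotated as a match to the Ec86 RT coding sequence, together with a modified retron ncRNA, under the galactose-inducible Gal7 promoter. The promoter and the ncRNA are named in the catalogue entry but are not annotated in the feature table. In a retron, the RT uses the folded ncRNA as both primer and template to produce multicopy single-stranded DNA. The a1/a2 segments are complementary sequences at the ends of the ncRNA that pair to form the structure the RT recognizes. Here that pairing has been extended to 27 bp. Short hits labelled as H1 and LEU2 promoter fragments downstream of the RT are partial matches whose role the record does not clarify. The associated work concerns retron-derived DNA for precise genome editing.
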