Addgene plasmid #184965: pSCL.028
Purpose: Test effect of extending -Eco1 a1/a2 in yeast
Depositing lab: Seth Shipman. Depositing organization: J. David Gladstone Institutes. Publication: Precise genome editing across kingdoms of life using retron-derived DNA. Lopez SC, Crawford KD, Lear SK, Bhattarai-Kline S, Shipman SL. Nat Chem Biol. 2022 Feb;18(2):199-206. doi: 10.1038/s41589-021-00927-y. Epub 2021 Dec 23. PubMed 34949838.
Backbone
  Vector backbone: pZS165 (Addgene plasmid #114451)
  Vector type: Yeast Expression
Growth in bacteria
  Bacterial resistance: Ampicillin, 100 μg/mL
  Growth temperature: 37°C
  Growth strain: DH5alpha
  Copy number: High Copy
Gene/Insert
  Gene/Insert name: Eco1: RT and ncRNA(extended), a1/a2 length: 27
  Species: E. coli
  Mutation: human codon optimized RT, a1/a2 length extended to 27 bp
  Promoter: Gal7
  Cloning method: Gibson Cloning
Terms and licenses: Academic/Nonprofit Terms; Industry Terms: Not Available to Industry
How to cite: pSCL.028 was a gift from Seth Shipman (Addgene plasmid # 184965 ; http://n2t.net/addgene:184965 ; RRID:Addgene_184965)
